Addgene plasmid #118032: pLenti-IFT20-EGFP
Purpose: Expresses IFT20-EGFP in mammalian cells
Depositing lab: Ken-Ichi Takemaru. Depositing organization: Stony Brook University.
Backbone
  Vector backbone: pEF1α-IRES-EGFP
  Vector type: Lentiviral
Growth in bacteria
  Bacterial resistance: Ampicillin, 100 μg/mL
  Growth temperature: 37°C
  Growth strain: NEB Stable
  Copy number: High Copy
Gene/Insert
  Gene/Insert name: human IFT20
  Species: H. sapiens (human)
  Entrez Gene: IFT20
  Promoter: EF1 alpha
  Tag / fusion protein: EGFP (C terminal on backbone)
  Cloning method: Restriction Enzyme; 5′ cloning site Sfi (not destroyed); 3′ cloning site SfiI (not destroyed)
  Sequencing primers: 5′ TTCTCAAGCCTCAGACAGTG
Terms and licenses: Academic/Nonprofit Terms; Industry Terms: Not Available to Industry
How to cite: pLenti-IFT20-EGFP was a gift from Ken-Ichi Takemaru (Addgene plasmid # 118032 ; http://n2t.net/addgene:118032 ; RRID:Addgene_118032)
