[The description below was written by a language model from this plasmid's Addgene catalogue record and pLannotate feature annotations shown in this document.]
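Description:
pLenti-IFT20-EGFP is an HIV-1-based lentiviral transfer plasmid built on the pEF1α-IRES-EGFP backbone for expressing human IFT20 fused to EGFP in mammalian cells. It is propagated in E. coli as a high-copy plasmid through a ColE1/pUC-type origin and selected with ampicillin via the β-lactamase gene; an f1 phage origin is also present. Outside the viral unit, the backbone carries an SV40 promoter/EM7 promoter–driven BleoR cassette with an SV40 poly(A) signal. In principle this confers Zeocin resistance in either mammalian or bacterial cells, but because it lies beyond the 3′ LTR it would not be carried in packaged virus.

The viral genome is transcribed from a CMV enhancer/promoter joined to a truncated 5′ LTR, an arrangement that normally makes genomic RNA production Tat-independent. It is followed by the Ψ packaging signal with a gag fragment, the RRE for Rev-dependent nuclear export, and the cPPT/CTS. The internal expression cassette uses the EF-1α core promoter with its intron A to drive the IFT20 coding sequence, cloned between SfiI sites and followed closely by EGFP as a C-terminal tag. Although the backbone name mentions an IRES, none is annotated. This is consistent with a direct fusion rather than a bicistronic design. A WPRE downstream enhances transcript expression. A nef fragment, a second truncated LTR and a bGH poly(A) signal complete the unit.

IFT20 is an intraflagellar transport component implicated in moving ciliary membrane proteins from the Golgi to the cilium. The construct is therefore suited to transfection or lentiviral delivery for visualising IFT20 localisation in live or fixed cells.
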