Features (pLannotate 1.2.2; 31 found; start..end, strand, type, name):
      1..380     +  enhancer       CMV enhancer: human cytomegalovirus immediate early enhancer
    381..580     +  promoter       CMV promoter: human cytomegalovirus (CMV) immediate early promoter
    598..778     +  LTR            5' LTR (truncated): truncated 5' long terminal repeat (LTR) from HIV-1
    825..950     +  misc_feature   HIV-1 Ψ: packaging signal of human immunodeficiency virus type 1
    934..1297    +  CDS            HIV-1 gag (fragment): gag protein from human immunodeficiency virus 1; gag
   1443..1676    +  misc_feature   RRE: The Rev response element (RRE) of HIV-1 allows for Rev-dependent mRNA export from the nucleus to the cytoplasm.
   2053..2153    +  CDS            Rev (fragment): human immunodeficiency virus 1 (HIV-1) Rev protein; rev; enhances nuclear export of unspliced and incompletely spliced viral mRNAs
   2203..2320    +  misc_feature   cPPT/CTS: central polypurine tract and central termination sequence of HIV-1
   2386..2597    +  promoter       EF-1α core promoter: core promoter for human elongation factor EF-1α
   2598..3536    +  intron         EF-1α intron A: intron upstream of the start codon of human EF-1α
   3569..3964    +  CDS            IFT20: IFT20_HUMAN - Experimental evidence at protein level: Swiss-Prot protein existence level 1. Part of intraflagellar transport (IFT) particles involved in ciliary process assembly. May play a role in the trafficking of ciliary membrane proteins from the Golgi complex to the cilium (PubMed:16775004). Regulates the platelet-derived growth factor receptor-alpha (PDGFRA) signaling pathway. Required for protein stability of E3 ubiquitin ligases CBL and CBLB that mediate ubiquitination and internalization of PDGFRA for proper feedback inhibition of PDGFRA signaling (PubMed:29237719). Essential for mal
   3986..4705    +  CDS            EGFP: the original enhanced GFP (Yang et al., 1996) mammalian codon-optimized
   4715..5303    +  misc_feature   WPRE: woodchuck hepatitis virus posttranscriptional regulatory element
   5314..5820    +  CDS            nef (fragment): NEF_HV1LA - Experimental evidence at protein level: Swiss-Prot protein existence level 1. Extracellular Nef protein targets CD4(+) T-lymphocytes for apoptosis by interacting with CXCR4 surface receptors. From Human immunodeficiency virus type 1 group M subtype B (isolate Lai) (HIV-1).
   5827..6007    +  LTR            5' LTR (truncated): truncated 5' long terminal repeat (LTR) from HIV-1
   6039..6263    +  polyA_signal   bGH poly(A) signal: bovine growth hormone polyadenylation signal
   6267..6288    +  promoter       SV40 promoter (fragment): SV40 enhancer and early promoter
   6309..6737    +  rep_origin     f1 ori (sequence partly withheld): f1 bacteriophage origin of replication; arrow indicates direction of (+) strand synthesis
   6751..7080    +  promoter       SV40 promoter: SV40 enhancer and early promoter
   7128..7175    +  promoter       EM7 promoter: synthetic bacterial promoter&nbsp
   7194..7568    +  CDS            BleoR: antibiotic-binding protein; Sh ble from Streptoalloteichus hindustanus; confers resistance to bleomycin, phleomycin, and Zeocin™
   7578..7703    +  CDS            ble (fragment): BLE_KLEPN - Experimental evidence at protein level: Swiss-Prot protein existence level 1. Binding protein with a strong affinity to the bleomycin family of antibiotics. Binds to CL990; an antimitotic-antibiotic compound. From Klebsiella pneumoniae.
   7698..7819    +  polyA_signal   SV40 poly(A) signal: SV40 polyadenylation signal
   7892..7908    -  protein_bind   lac operator: The lac repressor binds to the lac operator to inhibit transcription in E. coli. This inhibition can be relieved by adding lactose or isopropyl-β-D-thiogalactopyranoside (IPTG). lac repressor encoded by lacI
   7916..7946    -  promoter       lac promoter: promoter for the E. coli lac operon
   7961..7982    -  protein_bind   CAP binding site: CAP binding activates transcription in the presence of cAMP. E. coli catabolite activator protein
   7995..8087    -  CDS            lacI (fragment): lac repressor; lacI; The lac repressor binds to the lac operator to inhibit transcription in E. coli. This inhibition can be relieved by adding lactose or isopropyl-β-D-thiogalactopyranoside (IPTG).
   8270..8858    -  rep_origin     ori: high-copy-number ColE1/pMB1/pBR322/pUC origin of replication
   9029..9889    -  CDS            AmpR: β-lactamase; bla; confers resistance to ampicillin, carbenicillin, and related antibiotics
   9890..9994    -  promoter       AmpR promoter: bla
  10053..10105   -  misc_feature   bom (fragment): basis of mobility region from pBR322
>Addgene plasmid #118032 | pLenti-IFT20-EGFP | addgene full sequence | sequence record 230381 | Addgene NGS Result
GACATTGATTATTGACTAGTTATTAATAGTAATCAATTACGGGGTCATTAGTTCATAGCCCATATATGGA
GTTCCGCGTTACATAACTTACGGTAAATGGCCCGCCTGGCTGACCGCCCAACGACCCCCGCCCATTGACG
TCAATAATGACGTATGTTCCCATAGTAACGCCAATAGGGACTTTCCATTGACGTCAATGGGTGGAGTATT
TACGGTAAACTGCCCACTTGGCAGTACATCAAGTGTATCATATGCCAAGTACGCCCCCTATTGACGTCAA
TGACGGTAAATGGCCCGCCTGGCATTATGCCCAGTACATGACCTTATGGGACTTTCCTACTTGGCAGTAC
ATCTACGTATTAGTCATCGCTATTACCATGGTGATGCGGTTTTGGCAGTACATCAATGGGCGTGGATAGC
GGTTTGACTCACGGGGATTTCCAAGTCTCCACCCCATTGACGTCAATGGGAGTTTGTTTTGGCACCAAAA
TCAACGGGACTTTCCAAAATGTCGTAACAACTCCGCCCCATTGACGCAAATGGGCGGTAGGCGTGTACGG
TGGGAGGTCTATATAAGCAGCGCGTTTTGCCTGTACTGGGTCTCTCTGGTTAGACCAGATCTGAGCCTGG
GAGCTCTCTGGCTAACTAGGGAACCCACTGCTTAAGCCTCAATAAAGCTTGCCTTGAGTGCTTCAAGTAG
TGTGTGCCCGTCTGTTGTGTGACTCTGGTAACTAGAGATCCCTCAGACCCTTTTAGTCAGTGTGGAAAAT
CTCTAGCAGTGGCGCCCGAACAGGGACTTGAAAGCGAAAGGGAAACCAGAGGAGCTCTCTCGACGCAGGA
CTCGGCTTGCTGAAGCGCGCACGGCAAGAGGCGAGGGGCGGCGACTGGTGAGTACGCCAAAAATTTTGAC
TAGCGGAGGCTAGAAGGAGAGAGATGGGTGCGAGAGCGTCAGTATTAAGCGGGGGAGAATTAGATCGCGA
TGGGAAAAAATTCGGTTAAGGCCAGGGGGAAAGAAAAAATATAAATTAAAACATATAGTATGGGCAAGCA
GGGAGCTAGAACGATTCGCAGTTAATCCTGGCCTGTTAGAAACATCAGAAGGCTGTAGACAAATACTGGG
ACAGCTACAACCATCCCTTCAGACAGGATCAGAAGAACTTAGATCATTATATAATACAGTAGCAACCCTC
TATTGTGTGCATCAAAGGATAGAGATAAAAGACACCAAGGAAGCTTTAGACAAGATAGAGGAAGAGCAAA
ACAAAAGTAAGACCACCGCACAGCAAGCGGCCGCTGATCTTCAGACCTGGAGGAGGAGATATGAGGGACA
ATTGGAGAAGTGAATTATATAAATATAAAGTAGTAAAAATTGAACCATTAGGAGTAGCACCCACCAAGGC
AAAGAGAAGAGTGGTGCAGAGAGAAAAAAGAGCAGTGGGAATAGGAGCTTTGTTCCTTGGGTTCTTGGGA
GCAGCAGGAAGCACTATGGGCGCAGCGTCAATGACGCTGACGGTACAGGCCAGACAATTATTGTCTGGTA
TAGTGCAGCAGCAGAACAATTTGCTGAGGGCTATTGAGGCGCAACAGCATCTGTTGCAACTCACAGTCTG
GGGCATCAAGCAGCTCCAGGCAAGAATCCTGGCTGTGGAAAGATACCTAAAGGATCAACAGCTCCTGGGG
ATTTGGGGTTGCTCTGGAAAACTCATTTGCACCACTGCTGTGCCTTGGAATGCTAGTTGGAGTAATAAAT
CTCTGGAACAGATTTGGAATCACACGACCTGGATGGAGTGGGACAGAGAAATTAACAATTACACAAGCTT
AATACACTCCTTAATTGAAGAATCGCAAAACCAGCAAGAAAAGAATGAACAAGAATTATTGGAATTAGAT
AAATGGGCAAGTTTGTGGAATTGGTTTAACATAACAAATTGGCTGTGGTATATAAAATTATTCATAATGA
TAGTAGGAGGCTTGGTAGGTTTAAGAATAGTTTTTGCTGTACTTTCTATAGTGAATAGAGTTAGGCAGGG
ATATTCACCATTATCGTTTCAGACCCACCTCCCAACCCCGAGGGGACCCGACAGGCCCGAAGGAATAGAA
GAAGAAGGTGGAGAGAGAGACAGAGACAGATCCATTCGATTAGTGAACGGATCGGCACTGCGTGCGCCAA
TTCTGCAGACAAATGGCAGTATTCATCCACAATTTTAAAAGAAAAGGGGGGATTGGGGGGTACAGTGCAG
GGGAAAGAATAGTAGACATAATAGCAACAGACATACAAACTAAAGAATTACAAAAACAAATTACAAAAAT
TCAAAATTTTCGGGTTTATTACAGGGACAGCAGAGATCCAGTTTGGTTAATTAATTGGCTCCGGTGCCCG
TCAGTGGGCAGAGCGCACATCGCCCACAGTCCCCGAGAAGTTGTGGGGAGGGGTCGGCAATTGAACCGGT
GCCTAGAGAAGGTGGCGCGGGGTAAACTGGGAAAGTGATGTCGTGTACTGGCTCCGCCTTTTTCCCGAGG
GTGGGGGAGAACCGTATATAAGTGCAGTAGTCGCCGTGAACGTTCTTTTTCGCAACGGGTTTGCCGCCAG
AACACAGGTAAGTGCCGTGTGTGGTTCCCGCGGGCCTGGCCTCTTTACGGGTTATGGCCCTTGCGTGCCT
TGAATTACTTCCACCTGGCTGCAGTACGTGATTCTTGATCCCGAGCTTCGGGTTGGAAGTGGGTGGGAGA
GTTCGAGGCCTTGCGCTTAAGGAGCCCCTTCGCCTCGTGCTTGAGTTGAGGCCTGGCCTGGGCGCTGGGG
CCGCCGCGTGCGAATCTGGTGGCACCTTCGCGCCTGTCTCGCTGCTTTCGATAAGTCTCTAGCCATTTAA
AATTTTTGATGACCTGCTGCGACGCTTTTTTTCTGGCAAGATAGTCTTGTAAATGCGGGCCAAGATCTGC
ACACTGGTATTTCGGTTTTTGGGGCCGCGGGCGGCGACGGGGCCCGTGCGTCCCAGCGCACATGTTCGGC
GAGGCGGGGCCTGCGAGCGCGGCCACCGAGAATCGGACGGGGGTAGTCTCAAGCTGGCCGGCCTGCTCTG
GTGCCTGGCCTCGCGCCGCCGTGTATCGCCCCGCCCTGGGCGGCAAGGCTGGCCCGGTCGGCACCAGTTG
CGTGAGCGGAAAGATGGCCGCTTCCCGGCCCTGCTGCAGGGAGCTCAAAATGGAGGACGCGGCGCTCGGG
AGAGCGGGCGGGTGAGTCACCCACACAAAGGAAAAGGGCCTTTCCGTCCTCAGCCGTCGCTTCATGTGAC
TCCACGGAGTACCGGGCGCCGTCCAGGCACCTCGATTAGTTCTCGAGCTTTTGGAGTACGTCGTCTTTAG
GTTGGGGGGAGGGGTTTTATGCGATGGAGTTTCCCCACACTGAGTGGGTGGAGACTGAAGTTAGGCCAGC
TTGGCACTTGATGTAATTCTCCTTGGAATTTGCCCTTTTTGAGTTTGGATCTTGGTTCATTCTCAAGCCT
CAGACAGTGGTTCAAAGTTTTTTTCTTCCATTTCAGGTGTCGTGAGGAATTGGGCCATTACGGCCACCAT
GGCCAAGGACATCCTGGGTGAAGCAGGGCTACACTTTGATGAACTGAACAAGCTGAGGGTGTTGGACCCA
GAGGTTACCCAGCAGACCATAGAGCTGAAGGAAGAGTGCAAAGACTTTGTGGACAAAATTGGCCAGTTTC
AGAAAATAGTTGGTGGTTTAATTGAGCTTGTTGATCAACTTGCAAAAGAAGCAGAAAATGAAAAGATGAA
GGCCATCGGTGCTCGGAACTTGCTCAAATCTATAGCAAAGCAGAGAGAAGCTCAACAGCAGCAACTTCAA
GCCCTAATAGCAGAAAAGAAAATGCAGCTAGAAAGGTATCGGGTTGAATATGAAGCTTTGTGTAAAGTAG
AAGCAGAACAAAATGAATTTATTGACCAATTTATTTTTCAGAAAGGCCGCCTCGGCCCCACAACCATGGT
GAGCAAGGGCGAGGAGCTGTTCACCGGGGTGGTGCCCATCCTGGTCGAGCTGGACGGCGACGTAAACGGC
CACAAGTTCAGCGTGTCCGGCGAGGGCGAGGGCGATGCCACCTACGGCAAGCTGACCCTGAAGTTCATCT
GCACCACCGGCAAGCTGCCCGTGCCCTGGCCCACCCTCGTGACCACCCTGACCTACGGCGTGCAGTGCTT
CAGCCGCTACCCCGACCACATGAAGCAGCACGACTTCTTCAAGTCCGCCATGCCCGAAGGCTACGTCCAG
GAGCGCACCATCTTCTTCAAGGACGACGGCAACTACAAGACCCGCGCCGAGGTGAAGTTCGAGGGCGACA
CCCTGGTGAACCGCATCGAGCTGAAGGGCATCGACTTCAAGGAGGACGGCAACATCCTGGGGCACAAGCT
GGAGTACAACTACAACAGCCACAACGTCTATATCATGGCCGACAAGCAGAAGAACGGCATCAAGGTGAAC
TTCAAGATCCGCCACAACATCGAGGACGGCAGCGTGCAGCTCGCCGACCACTACCAGCAGAACACCCCCA
TCGGCGACGGCCCCGTGCTGCTGCCCGACAACCACTACCTGAGCACCCAGTCCGCCCTGAGCAAAGACCC
CAACGAGAAGCGCGATCACATGGTCCTGCTGGAGTTCGTGACCGCCGCCGGGATCACTCTCGGCATGGAC
GAGCTGTACAAGTAAAGCGGCCGCAATCAACCTCTGGATTACAAAATTTGTGAAAGATTGACTGGTATTC
TTAACTATGTTGCTCCTTTTACGCTATGTGGATACGCTGCTTTAATGCCTTTGTATCATGCTATTGCTTC
CCGTATGGCTTTCATTTTCTCCTCCTTGTATAAATCCTGGTTGCTGTCTCTTTATGAGGAGTTGTGGCCC
GTTGTCAGGCAACGTGGCGTGGTGTGCACTGTGTTTGCTGACGCAACCCCCACTGGTTGGGGCATTGCCA
CCACCTGTCAGCTCCTTTCCGGGACTTTCGCTTTCCCCCTCCCTATTGCCACGGCGGAACTCATCGCCGC
CTGCCTTGCCCGCTGCTGGACAGGGGCTCGGCTGTTGGGCACTGACAATTCCGTGGTGTTGTCGGGGAAA
TCATCGTCCTTTCCTTGGCTGCTCGCCTGTGTTGCCACCTGGATTCTGCGCGGGACGTCCTTCTGCTACG
TCCCTTCGGCCCTCAATCCAGCGGACCTTCCTTCCCGCGGCCTGCTGCCGGCTCTGCGGCCTCTTCCGCG
TCTTCGCCTTCGCCCTCAGACGAGTCGGATCTCCCTTTGGGCCGCCTCCCCGCCTGCCTGCAGGTTTGTC
GAGACCTAGAAAAACATGGAGCAATCACAAGTAGCAATACAGCAGCTACCAATGCTGATTGTGCCTGGCT
AGAAGCACAAGAGGAGGAGGAGGTGGGTTTTCCAGTCACACCTCAGGTACCTTTAAGACCAATGACTTAC
AAGGCAGCTGTAGATCTTAGCCACTTTTTAAAAGAAAAGGGGGGACTGGAAGGGCTAATTCACTCCCAAC
GAAGACAAGATATCCTTGATCTGTGGATCTACCACACACAAGGCTACTTCCCTGATTGGCAGAACTACAC
ACCAGGGCCAGGGATCAGATATCCACTGACCTTTGGATGGTGCTACAAGCTAGTACCAGTTGAGCAAGAG
AAGGTAGAAGAAGCCAATGAAGGAGAGAACACCCGCTTGTTACACCCTGTGAGCCTGCATGGGATGGATG
ACCCGGAGAGAGAAGTATTAGAGTGGAGGTTTGACAGCCGCCTAGCATTTCATCACATGGCCCGAGAGCT
GCATCCGGACTGTACTGGGTCTCTCTGGTTAGACCAGATCTGAGCCTGGGAGCTCTCTGGCTAACTAGGG
AACCCACTGCTTAAGCCTCAATAAAGCTTGCCTTGAGTGCTTCAAGTAGTGTGTGCCCGTCTGTTGTGTG
ACTCTGGTAACTAGAGATCCCTCAGACCCTTTTAGTCAGTGTGGAAAATCTCTAGCAGGGCCCGTTTAAA
CCCGCTGATCAGCCTCGACTGTGCCTTCTAGTTGCCAGCCATCTGTTGTTTGCCCCTCCCCCGTGCCTTC
CTTGACCCTGGAAGGTGCCACTCCCACTGTCCTTTCCTAATAAAATGAGGAAATTGCATCGCATTGTCTG
AGTAGGTGTCATTCTATTCTGGGGGGTGGGGTGGGGCAGGACAGCAAGGGGGAGGATTGGGAAGACAATA
GCAGGCATGCTGGGGATGCGGTGGGCTCTATGGCTTCTGAGGCGGAAAGAACCAGCTGGGGCTCTAGGGG
GTATCCCC
[124 nt withheld, positions 6309-6432]
C
[91 nt withheld, positions 6434-6524]
A
[49 nt withheld, positions 6526-6574]
CCTTTGACGTTGGAGTCCACGTTCTTT
[37 nt withheld, positions 6602-6638]
ACCCTATCTCGGTCTATTCTTTTGATTTATAAGGGATTTTGCCGATTTCGGCCTATTGGTTAAAAAATGA
GCTGATTTAACAAAAATTTAACGCGAATTAATTCTGTGGAATGTGTGTCAGTTAGGGTGTGGAAAGTCCC
CAGGCTCCCCAGCAGGCAGAAGTATGCAAAGCATGCATCTCAATTAGTCAGCAACCAGGTGTGGAAAGTC
CCCAGGCTCCCCAGCAGGCAGAAGTATGCAAAGCATGCATCTCAATTAGTCAGCAACCATAGTCCCGCCC
CTAACTCCGCCCATCCCGCCCCTAACTCCGCCCAGTTCCGCCCATTCTCCGCCCCATGGCTGACTAATTT
TTTTTATTTATGCAGAGGCCGAGGCCGCCTCTGCCTCTGAGCTATTCCAGAAGTAGTGAGGAGGCTTTTT
TGGAGGCCTAGGCTTTTGCAAAAAGCTCCCGGGAGCTTGTATATCCATTTTCGGATCTGATCAGCACGTG
TTGACAATTAATCATCGGCATAGTATATCGGCATAGTATAATACGACAAGGTGAGGAACTAAACCATGGC
CAAGTTGACCAGTGCCGTTCCGGTGCTCACCGCGCGCGACGTCGCCGGAGCGGTCGAGTTCTGGACCGAC
CGGCTCGGGTTCTCCCGGGACTTCGTGGAGGACGACTTCGCCGGTGTGGTCCGGGACGACGTGACCCTGT
TCATCAGCGCGGTCCAGGACCAGGTGGTGCCGGACAACACCCTGGCCTGGGTGTGGGTGCGCGGCCTGGA
CGAGCTGTACGCCGAGTGGTCGGAGGTCGTGTCCACGAACTTCCGGGACGCCTCCGGGCCGGCCATGACC
GAGATCGGCGAGCAGCCGTGGGGGCGGGAGTTCGCCCTGCGCGACCCGGCCGGCAACTGCGTGCACTTCG
TGGCCGAGGAGCAGGACTGACACGTGCTACGAGATTTCGATTCCACCGCCGCCTTCTATGAAAGGTTGGG
CTTCGGAATCGTTTTCCGGGACGCCGGCTGGATGATCCTCCAGCGCGGGGATCTCATGCTGGAGTTCTTC
GCCCACCCCAACTTGTTTATTGCAGCTTATAATGGTTACAAATAAAGCAATAGCATCACAAATTTCACAA
ATAAAGCATTTTTTTCACTGCATTCTAGTTGTGGTTTGTCCAAACTCATCAATGTATCTTATCATGTCTG
TATACCGTCGACCTCTAGCTAGAGCTTGGCGTAATCATGGTCATAGCTGTTTCCTGTGTGAAATTGTTAT
CCGCTCACAATTCCACACAACATACGAGCCGGAAGCATAAAGTGTAAAGCCTGGGGTGCCTAATGAGTGA
GCTAACTCACATTAATTGCGTTGCGCTCACTGCCCGCTTTCCAGTCGGGAAACCTGTCGTGCCAGCTGCA
TTAATGAATCGGCCAACGCGCGGGGAGAGGCGGTTTGCGTATTGGGCGCTCTTCCGCTTCCTCGCTCACT
GACTCGCTGCGCTCGGTCGTTCGGCTGCGGCGAGCGGTATCAGCTCACTCAAAGGCGGTAATACGGTTAT
CCACAGAATCAGGGGATAACGCAGGAAAGAACATGTGAGCAAAAGGCCAGCAAAAGGCCAGGAACCGTAA
AAAGGCCGCGTTGCTGGCGTTTTTCCATAGGCTCCGCCCCCCTGACGAGCATCACAAAAATCGACGCTCA
AGTCAGAGGTGGCGAAACCCGACAGGACTATAAAGATACCAGGCGTTTCCCCCTGGAAGCTCCCTCGTGC
GCTCTCCTGTTCCGACCCTGCCGCTTACCGGATACCTGTCCGCCTTTCTCCCTTCGGGAAGCGTGGCGCT
TTCTCATAGCTCACGCTGTAGGTATCTCAGTTCGGTGTAGGTCGTTCGCTCCAAGCTGGGCTGTGTGCAC
GAACCCCCCGTTCAGCCCGACCGCTGCGCCTTATCCGGTAACTATCGTCTTGAGTCCAACCCGGTAAGAC
ACGACTTATCGCCACTGGCAGCAGCCACTGGTAACAGGATTAGCAGAGCGAGGTATGTAGGCGGTGCTAC
AGAGTTCTTGAAGTGGTGGCCTAACTACGGCTACACTAGAAGAACAGTATTTGGTATCTGCGCTCTGCTG
AAGCCAGTTACCTTCGGAAAAAGAGTTGGTAGCTCTTGATCCGGCAAACAAACCACCGCTGGTAGCGGTG
GTTTTTTTGTTTGCAAGCAGCAGATTACGCGCAGAAAAAAAGGATCTCAAGAAGATCCTTTGATCTTTTC
TACGGGGTCTGACGCTCAGTGGAACGAAAACTCACGTTAAGGGATTTTGGTCATGAGATTATCAAAAAGG
ATCTTCACCTAGATCCTTTTAAATTAAAAATGAAGTTTTAAATCAATCTAAAGTATATATGAGTAAACTT
GGTCTGACAGTTACCAATGCTTAATCAGTGAGGCACCTATCTCAGCGATCTGTCTATTTCGTTCATCCAT
AGTTGCCTGACTCCCCGTCGTGTAGATAACTACGATACGGGAGGGCTTACCATCTGGCCCCAGTGCTGCA
ATGATACCGCGAGACCCACGCTCACCGGCTCCAGATTTATCAGCAATAAACCAGCCAGCCGGAAGGGCCG
AGCGCAGAAGTGGTCCTGCAACTTTATCCGCCTCCATCCAGTCTATTAATTGTTGCCGGGAAGCTAGAGT
AAGTAGTTCGCCAGTTAATAGTTTGCGCAACGTTGTTGCCATTGCTACAGGCATCGTGGTGTCACGCTCG
TCGTTTGGTATGGCTTCATTCAGCTCCGGTTCCCAACGATCAAGGCGAGTTACATGATCCCCCATGTTGT
GCAAAAAAGCGGTTAGCTCCTTCGGTCCTCCGATCGTTGTCAGAAGTAAGTTGGCCGCAGTGTTATCACT
CATGGTTATGGCAGCACTGCATAATTCTCTTACTGTCATGCCATCCGTAAGATGCTTTTCTGTGACTGGT
GAGTACTCAACCAAGTCATTCTGAGAATAGTGTATGCGGCGACCGAGTTGCTCTTGCCCGGCGTCAATAC
GGGATAATACCGCGCCACATAGCAGAACTTTAAAAGTGCTCATCATTGGAAAACGTTCTTCGGGGCGAAA
ACTCTCAAGGATCTTACCGCTGTTGAGATCCAGTTCGATGTAACCCACTCGTGCACCCAACTGATCTTCA
GCATCTTTTACTTTCACCAGCGTTTCTGGGTGAGCAAAAACAGGAAGGCAAAATGCCGCAAAAAAGGGAA
TAAGGGCGACACGGAAATGTTGAATACTCATACTCTTCCTTTTTCAATATTATTGAAGCATTTATCAGGG
TTATTGTCTCATGAGCGGATACATATTTGAATGTATTTAGAAAAATAAACAAATAGGGGTTCCGCGCACA
TTTCCCCGAAAAGTGCCACCTGACGTCGACGGATCGGGAGATCTCCCGATCCCCTATGGTGCACTCTCAG
TACAATCTGCTCTGATGCCGCATAGTTAAGCCAGTATCTGCTCCCTGCTTGTGTGTTGGAGGTCGCTGAG
TAGTGCGCGAGCAAAATTTAAGCTACAACAAGGCAAGGCTTGACCGACAATTGCATGAAGAATCTGCTTA
GGGTTAGGCGTTTTGCGCTGCTTCGCGATGTACGGGCCAGATATACGCGTT
